Addgene plasmid #19637: pGC276
Depositing lab: Jane Hubbard. Depositing organization: NYU Grossman School of Medicine. Publication: A "FLP-Out" system for controlled gene expression in Caenorhabditis elegans. Voutev R, Hubbard EJ. Genetics. 2008 Sep;180(1):103-19. doi: 10.1534/genetics.108.090274. PubMed 18723890.
Backbone
  Vector backbone: pGC180
  Vector type: Worm Expression ; FLP/FRT, destination vector
Growth in bacteria
  Bacterial resistance: Chloramphenicol and Ampicillin, 25 & 100 μg/mL
  Growth temperature: 37°C
  Growth strain: DB3.1
  Growth instructions: DB3.1 cells
  Copy number: High Copy
Gene/Insert
  Gene/Insert name: Gateway(R1-R2)<iA-4xNLS-tdimer2(12)::let-858(3’)<iA-Gateway(R4-R3)::let-858(3’)-(Cbr)unc-119(+)
  Species: C. elegans (nematode), S. cerevisiae (budding yeast); Discosoma sp.
  Cloning method: Restriction Enzyme
  Sequencing primers: 5′ M13R
Terms and licenses: Academic/Nonprofit Terms; Industry Terms: Not Available to Industry
Depositor comments: Sequence mismatches between Addgene sequence and depositor sequence do not affect function.
How to cite: pGC276 was a gift from Jane Hubbard (Addgene plasmid # 19637 ; http://n2t.net/addgene:19637 ; RRID:Addgene_19637)
