[The description below was written by a language model from this plasmid's Addgene catalogue record and pLannotate feature annotations shown in this document.]
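Description:
pGC276 is a C. elegans "FLP-Out" destination vector built on the pGC180 backbone, designed so that a promoter and a gene of interest can be dropped in by Gateway recombination on either side of an excisable reporter cassette. In bacteria it replicates from a high-copy ColE1/pUC-type origin, carries a partial f1 origin, and is selected with ampicillin (bla on the backbone) together with chloramphenicol. Because both Gateway cassettes contain the gyrase toxin gene ccdB, the empty vector is grown in the ccdB-tolerant strain DB3.1. After LR recombination, loss of ccdB provides counter-selection against unrecombined plasmid in ordinary strains.

The payload reads, in order, as follows. First comes an attR1–attR2 Gateway cassette (CmR, a ccdA fragment, ccdB), which from its upstream position is presumably the slot for a promoter. Next is an FRT site, then a 4xNLS-tagged tdimer2(12) orange-red Discosoma fluorescent protein with a let-858 3' end, and then a second FRT in the same orientation. After this lies a second Gateway cassette named R4–R3 in the record, followed by another let-858 3' end. The automated annotation labels the R4 side as attR1 overlapping an attB4 core, which probably reflects similarity among att variants. The NLS repeats and let-858 3' regions are named in the insert but not annotated in the feature table.

Before FLP acts, the inserted promoter would drive the nuclear red reporter, whose 3' end blocks expression of the downstream gene. FLP recombinase from the yeast 2μ plasmid excises the FRT-flanked reporter, placing the second insert under the promoter's control. This allows spatially or temporally controlled gene expression, with loss of fluorescence marking recombined cells. A C. briggsae unc-119(+) gene serves as the worm transformation marker, rescuing unc-119 mutants.
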