Features (pLannotate 1.2.2; 27 found; start..end, strand, type, name):
     19..37      +  promoter       T7 promoter: promoter for bacteriophage T7 RNA polymerase
     60..179     +  protein_bind   attR1: mutant version of attR; recombination site for the Gateway® LR reaction LR Clonase™
    209..239     +  promoter       lac UV5 promoter: E. coli lac promoter with an "up" mutation
    263..292     +  promoter       cat promoter (fragment): promoter of the E. coli cat gene encoding chloramphenicol acetyltransferase
    293..952     +  CDS            CmR: chloramphenicol acetyltransferase; cat; confers resistance to chloramphenicol
   1131..1289    +  CDS            ccdA (fragment): CCDA_ECO57 - Also known as H, letA. Experimental evidence at protein level: Swiss-Prot protein existence level 1. Antitoxin component of a type II toxin-antitoxin (TA) system which inhibits the post-segregational killing (PSK) of plasmid-free cells, also referred to as a plasmid addiction system. Binds to and blocks the activity of CcdB; will also remove bound CcdB protein from the CcdB-GyrA complex by forming a CcdA-CcdB complex, a process termed rejuvenation. Functions as a transcriptional corepressor for the ccdAB operon, repression also requires CcdB (By similarity). From Escherichia coli
   1294..1596    +  CDS            ccdB: CCDB_ECOLI - Also known as G, letB, letD. Experimental evidence at protein level: Swiss-Prot protein existence level 1. Toxic component of a type II toxin-antitoxin (TA) system, functioning in plasmid maintainence. Responsible for the post- segregational killing (PSK) of plasmid-free cells, also referred to as a plasmid addiction system. Half-life of over 2 hours. Cell killing by CcdB is accompanied by filamentation, defects in chromosome and plasmid segregation, defects in cell division, formation of anucleate cells, decreased DNA synthesis and plasmid loss. Interferes with the activity of DN
   1640..1764    -  protein_bind   attR2: mutant version of attR; recombination site for the Gateway® LR reaction LR Clonase™
   1766..1797    +  misc_feature   MCS (fragment): pBluescript multiple cloning site
   1820..1836    -  misc_feature   MCS (fragment): pBluescript multiple cloning site
   1852..1899    -  protein_bind   FRT: FLP-mediated recombination occurs in the 8-bp core sequence TCTAGAAA (Turan and Bode, 2011). FLP recombinase from the Saccharomyces cerevisiae 2μ plasmid
   2143..3534    +  CDS            tdimer2(12): tdimer2(12) is a basic (constitutively fluorescent) orange fluorescent protein published in 2002, derived from Discosoma sp.. It has low acid sensitivity.
   3813..3860    -  protein_bind   FRT: FLP-mediated recombination occurs in the 8-bp core sequence TCTAGAAA (Turan and Bode, 2011). FLP recombinase from the Saccharomyces cerevisiae 2μ plasmid
   3935..3955    +  protein_bind   attB4: mutant version of attB; core recombination site for the Gateway® BP reaction BP Clonase™
   3939..4058    +  protein_bind   attR1: mutant version of attR; recombination site for the Gateway® LR reaction LR Clonase™
   4099..4404    -  CDS            ccdB: CcdB, a bacterial toxin that poisons DNA gyrase; ccdB; Plasmids containing the ccdB gene cannot be propagated in standard E. coli strains.
   4409..4567    -  CDS            ccdA (fragment): CCDA_ECO57 - Also known as H, letA. Experimental evidence at protein level: Swiss-Prot protein existence level 1. Antitoxin component of a type II toxin-antitoxin (TA) system which inhibits the post-segregational killing (PSK) of plasmid-free cells, also referred to as a plasmid addiction system. Binds to and blocks the activity of CcdB; will also remove bound CcdB protein from the CcdB-GyrA complex by forming a CcdA-CcdB complex, a process termed rejuvenation. Functions as a transcriptional corepressor for the ccdAB operon, repression also requires CcdB (By similarity). From Escherichia coli
   4746..5405    -  CDS            CmR: chloramphenicol acetyltransferase; cat; confers resistance to chloramphenicol
   5406..5435    -  promoter       cat promoter (fragment): promoter of the E. coli cat gene encoding chloramphenicol acetyltransferase
   5459..5489    -  promoter       lac UV5 promoter: E. coli lac promoter with an "up" mutation
   5515..5638    -  protein_bind   attR3: mutant version of attR; recombination site for the Gateway® LR reaction LR Clonase™
   6943..6960    -  misc_feature   P element 5' end (fragment): No description available
   7071..7913    +  CDS            unc-119: UN119_CAEEL - Experimental evidence at protein level: Swiss-Prot protein existence level 1. Myristoyl-binding protein that acts as a cargo adapter: specifically binds the myristoyl moiety of a subset of N-terminally myristoylated proteins and is required for their localization. Plays a key role in ciliary membrane localization of proteins. Required for the establishment or function of the nervous system. From Caenorhabditis elegans.
   8228..8555    +  rep_origin     f1 ori (fragment) (sequence partly withheld): f1 bacteriophage origin of replication; arrow indicates direction of (+) strand synthesis
   8581..8685    +  promoter       AmpR promoter: bla
   8686..9546    +  CDS            AmpR: β-lactamase; bla; confers resistance to ampicillin, carbenicillin, and related antibiotics
   9717..10305   +  rep_origin     ori: high-copy-number ColE1/pMB1/pBR322/pUC origin of replication
>Addgene plasmid #19637 | pGC276 | depositor full sequence | sequence record 9269 | Author sequence
AACCTGGCTTATCGAAATTAATACGACTCACTATAGGGAGACCGGCAGATCTGATATCAACAAGTTTGTA
CAAAAAAGCTGAACGAGAAACGTAAAATGATATAAATATCAATATATTAAATTAGATTTTGCATAAAAAA
CAGACTACATAATACTGTAAAACACAACATATCCAGTCATATTGGCGGCCGCATTAGGCACCCCAGGCTT
TACACTTTATGCTTCCGGCTCGTATAATGTGTGGATTTTGAGTTAGGATCCGTCGAGATTTTCAGGAGCT
AAGGAAGCTAAAATGGAGAAAAAAATCACTGGATATACCACCGTTGATATATCCCAATGGCATCGTAAAG
AACATTTTGAGGCATTTCAGTCAGTTGCTCAATGTACCTATAACCAGACCGTTCAGCTGGATATTACGGC
CTTTTTAAAGACCGTAAAGAAAAATAAGCACAAGTTTTATCCGGCCTTTATTCACATTCTTGCCCGCCTG
ATGAATGCTCATCCGGAATTCCGTATGGCAATGAAAGACGGTGAGCTGGTGATATGGGATAGTGTTCACC
CTTGTTACACCGTTTTCCATGAGCAAACTGAAACGTTTTCATCGCTCTGGAGTGAATACCACGACGATTT
CCGGCAGTTTCTACACATATATTCGCAAGATGTGGCGTGTTACGGTGAAAACCTGGCCTATTTCCCTAAA
GGGTTTATTGAGAATATGTTTTTCGTCTCAGCCAATCCCTGGGTGAGTTTCACCAGTTTTGATTTAAACG
TGGCCAATATGGACAACTTCTTCGCCCCCGTTTTCACCATGGGCAAATATTATACGCAAGGCGACAAGGT
GCTGATGCCGCTGGCGATTCAGGTTCATCATGCCGTTTGTGATGGCTTCCATGTCGGCAGAATGCTTAAT
GAATTACAACAGTACTGCGATGAGTGGCAGGGCGGGGCGTAAAGATCTGGATCCGGCTTACTAAAAGCCA
GATAACAGTATGCGTATTTGCGCGCTGATTTTTGCGGTATAAGAATATATACTGATATGTATACCCGAAG
TATGTCAAAAAGAGGTATGCTATGAAGCAGCGTATTACAGTGACAGTTGACAGCGACAGCTATCAGTTGC
TCAAGGCATATATGATGTCAATATCTCCGGTCTGGTAAGCACAACCATGCAGAATGAAGCCCGTCGTCTG
CGTGCCGAACGCTGGAAAGCGGAAAATCAGGAAGGGATGGCTGAGGTCGCCCGGTTTATTGAAATGAACG
GCTCTTTTGCTGACGAGAACAGGGGCTGGTGAAATGCAGTTTAAGGTTTACACCTATAAAAGAGAGAGCC
GTTATCGTCTGTTTGTGGATGTACAGAGTGATATTATTGACACGCCCGGGCGACGGATGGTGATCCCCCT
GGCCAGTGCACGTCTGCTGTCAGATAAAGTCTCCCGTGAACTTTACCCGGTGGTGCATATCGGGGATGAA
AGCTGGCGCATGATGACCACCGATATGGCCAGTGTGCCGGTCTCCGTTATCGGGGAAGAAGTGGCTGATC
TCAGCCACCGCGAAAATGACATCAAAAACGCCATTAACCTGATGTTCTGGGGAATATAAATGTCAGGCTC
CCTTATACACAGCCAGTCTGCAGGTCGACCATAGTGACTGGATATGTTGTGTTTTACAGTATTATGTAGT
CTGTTTTTTATGCAAAATCTAATTTAATATATTGATATTTATATCATTTTACGTTTCTCGTTCAGCTTTC
TTGTACAAAGTGGTTGATATCAAGCTTATCGATACCGTCGACCTCGACTCTAGACCGCGGTTTTGGCGCG
GATCCACTAGTTCTAGCTTCAAAAGCGCTCTGAAGTTCCTATACTTTCTAGAGAATAGGAACTTCGGAAT
AGGAACTTCAAGATCCCCGGGTATGTTTCGAATGATACTAACATAACATAGAACATTTTCAGGAGCTCAG
AAAAAATGACTGCTCCAAAGAAGAAGCGTAAGGTACCGGCAGAAAAAATGACTGCTCCAAAGAAGAAGCG
TAAGGTACCGGCAGAAAAAATGACTGCTCCAAAGAAGAAGCGTAAGGTACCGGCAGAAAAAATGACTGCT
CCAAAGAAGAAGCGTAAGGTACCGGTAGACGATAAGGATCCGATGGTGGCCTCCTCCGAGGACGTCATCA
AAGAGTTCATGCGCTTCAAGGTGCGCATGGAGGGCTCCGTGAACGGCCACGAGTTCGAGATCGAGGGCGA
GGGCGAGGGCCGCCCCTACGAGGGCACCCAGACCGCCAAGCTGAAGGTGACCAAGGGCGGCCCCCTGCCC
TTCGCCTGGGACATCCTGTCCCCCCAGTTCCAGTACGGCTCCAAGGCGTACGTGAAGCACCCCGCCGACA
TCCCCGACTACAAGAAGCTGTCCTTCCCCGAGGGCTTCAAGTGGGAGCGCGTGATGAACTTCGAGGACGG
CGGCGTGGTGACCGTGACCCAGGACTCCTCCCTGCAGGACGGCACGCTGATCTACAAGGTGAAGTTCCGC
GGCACCAACTTCCCCCCCGACGGCCCCGTAATGCAGAAGAAGACCATGGGCTGGGAGGCCTCCACCGAGC
GCCTGTACCCCCGCGACGGCGTGCTGAAGGGCGAGATCCACCAGGCCCTGAAGCTGAAGGACGGCGGCCA
CTACCTGGTGGAGTTCAAGACCATCTACATGGCCAAGAAGCCCGTGCAGCTGCCCGGCTACTACTACGTG
GACACCAAGCTGGACATCACCTCCCACAACGAGGACTACACCATCGTGGAACAGTACGAGCGCTCCGAGG
GCCGCCACCACCTGTTCCTGGGGCATGGCACCGGCAGCACCGGCAGCGGCAGCTCCGGCACCGCCTCCTC
CGAGGACGTCATCAAAGAGTTCATGCGCTTCAAGGTGCGCATGGAGGGCTCCGTGAACGGCCACGAGTTC
GAGATCGAGGGCGAGGGCGAGGGCCGCCCCTACGAGGGCACCCAGACCGCCAAGCTGAAGGTGACCAAGG
GCGGCCCCCTGCCCTTCGCCTGGGACATCCTGTCCCCCCAGTTCCAGTACGGCTCCAAGGCGTACGTGAA
GCACCCCGCCGACATCCCCGACTACAAGAAGCTGTCCTTCCCCGAGGGCTTCAAGTGGGAGCGCGTGATG
AACTTCGAGGACGGCGGCGTGGTGACCGTGACCCAGGACTCCTCCCTGCAGGACGGCACGCTGATCTACA
AGGTGAAGTTCCGCGGCACCAACTTCCCCCCCGACGGCCCCGTAATGCAGAAGAAGACCATGGGCTGGGA
GGCCTCCACCGAGCGCCTGTACCCCCGCGACGGCGTGCTGAAGGGCGAGATCCACCAGGCCCTGAAGCTG
AAGGACGGCGGCCACTACCTGGTGGAGTTCAAGACCATCTACATGGCCAAGAAGCCCGTGCAGCTGCCCG
GCTACTACTACGTGGACACCAAGCTGGACATCACCTCCCACAACGAGGACTACACCATCGTGGAACAGTA
CGAGCGCTCCGAGGGCCGCCACCACCTGTTCCTGTAGGAATTCGCTAGCCGGCCATACAAGTAATCCGGA
TGATCGACGCCAACGTCGTTGAATTTTCAAATTTTAAATACTGAATATTTGTTTTTTTTCCTATTATTTA
TTTATTCTCTTTGTGTTTTTTTTCTTGCTTTCTAAAAAATTAATTCAATCCAAATCTAAACATGAGCGGT
TTTTTTTCTCTTTCCGTCTCCCAATTCGTATTCCGCTCCTCTCATCTGAACACAATGTGCAAGTTTATTT
ATCTTCTCGCTTTCATTTCATTAGGACGCTCTGAAGTTCCTATACTTTCTAGAGAATAGGAACTTCGGAA
TAGGAACTTCAAGATCCCCGGGTATGTTTCGAATGATACTAACATAACATAGAACATTTTCAGGAGCTCA
TTACGCCAAGCTATCAACTTTGTATAGAAAAGTTGAACGAGAAACGTAAAATGATATAAATATCAATATA
TTAAATTAGATTTTGCATAAAAAACAGACTACATAATACTGTAAAACACAACATATCCAGTCACTATGGT
CGACCTGCAGACTGGCTGTGTATAAGGGAGCCTGACATTTATATTCCCCAGAACATCAGGTTAATGGCGT
TTTTGATGTCATTTTCGCGGTGGCTGAGATCAGCCACTTCTTCCCCGATAACGGAGACCGGCACACTGGC
CATATCGGTGGTCATCATGCGCCAGCTTTCATCCCCGATATGCACCACCGGGTAAAGTTCACGGGGGACT
TTATCTGACAGCAGACGTGCACTGGCCAGGGGGATCACCATCCGTCGCCCGGGCGTGTCAATAATATCAC
TCTGTACATCCACAAACAGACGATAACGGCTCTCTCTTTTATAGGTGTAAACCTTAAACTGCATTTCACC
AGCCCCTGTTCTCGTCGGCAAAAGAGCCGTTCATTTCAATAAACCGGGCGACCTCAGCCATCCCTTCCTG
ATTTTCCGCTTTCCAGCGTTCGGCACGCAGACGACGGGCTTCATTCTGCATGGTTGTGCTTACCGAACCG
GAGATATTGACATCATATATGCCTTGAGCAACTGATAGCTGTCGCTGTCAACTGTCACTGTAATACGCTG
CTTCATAGCATACCTCTTTTTGACATACTTCGGGTATACATATCAGTATATATTCTTATACCGCAAAAAT
CAGCGCGCAAATACGCATACTGTTATCTGGCTTTTAGTAAGCCGGATCCTCTAGATTACGCCCCGCCCTG
CCACTCATCGCAGTACTGTTGTAATTCATTAAGCATTCTGCCGACATGGAAGCCATCACAAACGGCATGA
TGAACCTGAATCGCCAGCGGCATCAGCACCTTGTCGCCTTGCGTATAATATTTGCCCATGGTGAAAACGG
GGGCGAAGAAGTTGTCCATATTGGCCACGTTTAAATCAAAACTGGTGAAACTCACCCAGGGATTGGCTGA
GACGAAAAACATATTCTCAATAAACCCTTTAGGGAAATAGGCCAGGTTTTCACCGTAACACGCCACATCT
TGCGAATATATGTGTAGAAACTGCCGGAAATCGTCGTGGTATTCACTCCAGAGCGATGAAAACGTTTCAG
TTTGCTCATGGAAAACGGTGTAACAAGGGTGAACACTATCCCATATCACCAGCTCACCGTCTTTCATTGC
CATACGGAATTCCGGATGAGCATTCATCAGGCGGGCAAGAATGTGAATAAAGGCCGGATAAAACTTGTGC
TTATTTTTCTTTACGGTCTTTAAAAAGGCCGTAATATCCAGCTGAACGGTCTGGTTATAGGTACATTGAG
CAACTGACTGAAATGCCTCAAAATGTTCTTTACGATGCCATTGGGATATATCAACGGTGGTATATCCAGT
GATTTTTTTCTCCATTTTAGCTTCCTTAGCTCCTGAAAATCTCGACGGATCCTAACTCAAAATCCACACA
TTATACGAGCCGGAAGCATAAAGTGTAAAGCCTGGGGGTGCCTAATGCGGCCGCCATAGTGACTGGATAT
GTTGTGTTTTACAGTATTATGTAGTCTGTTTTTTATGCAAAATCTAATTTAATATATTGATATTTATATC
ATTTTACGTTTCTCGTTCAACTTTATTATACATAGTTGATAATTCACTGGGCTAGCCGGCCATACAAGTA
ATCCGGATGATCGACGCCAACGTCGTTGAATTTTCAAATTTTAAATACTGAATATTTGTTTTTTTTCCTA
TTATTTATTTATTCTCTTTGTGTTTTTTTTCTTGCTTTCTAAAAAATTAATTCAATCCAAATCTAAACAT
GAGCGGTTTTTTTTCTCTTTCCGTCTCCCAATTCGTATTCCGCTCCTCTCATCTGAACACAATGTGCAAG
TTTATTTATCTTCTCGCTTTCATTTCATTAGGACGTGGGGGGAATTGGTGGAAGGGGGAAACACACAAAA
GGATGATGGAAATGAAATAAGGACACACAATATGCAACAACATTCAATTCAGAAATATGGAGGAAGGTTT
AAAAGAAAACATAAAAATATATAGAGGAGGAAGGAAAACTAGTCTAGAATCCTATGCTTGCACTTTGAGC
CAATTTATCCAAGTCCTTGTAAAAAGTATTCGAAAATTGTTAACGGATAAAATGTTTATTATAATATCAA
AAACAATTTGTCAGTTGACCACTTTTTGATATATTTGACAGAAACCGGGATGAATTGGCTCAAAGTTAGG
GCGCCCTTCTATTACAGGGTTTCTGATAACAAACCGGTTATTAACTCCCAACAAGGGATGATTTCAATTC
ATCATGCTCAAATTGACCCAAATTAAGTTACATGACAAATTCATCGCCCTTTTCAACTCTTCTTGGCTCA
TCATCTGTTATTCTGTTCCTATTCTGTCTGCACCCTATACCCCTTTGCATACTCTCTCGTCATTCCTTTC
TTGGATAGTGTCTTCTTCTCCCCAGCTCTGCTACTTCTATGACTTGCGCCCGCTGCTTTTCCGCTCGTTC
CTCTCCTCTCTGACGTCTTCTTCTGCTTCTTTTCTCCTTCCTTTTTCCCTTCTCAATCTTCCTCTTTTTC
CCATTTCTGTCAATCATTCGAAGAAGAAGAAGAAGAAGACCCTCATTCATTTCATTTTTTTTTCTGTCGG
TGTGTGCTGCTCGGTTAAGAGTGAGCTCTCTATTCCACGTCTTCTTCTTTTTCTTCTTCGATTCGAATCA
ATCACTCCACCAAAACGCATTCGTTTTTGGGATTCACCCCGCGGTTCGCAACAGGTTTCTTTTTCAAATT
ATTAGCGTTATAAATAGAAAAATGGTGGAGTTTCAATAAAAATGATAATTTACAAAGTGTATTTTGATTA
CATGTACTCAAAAAGGTTGAAATTTTTCATACCAGTTTTCCGGAAATCCATCTGATATCATTATCGTATT
TTTCTTTTTAAAAATGTTTTCAAAAAAAAACAAAATATAGCTGGTTATTTGGCACCCTCTAATTACCATT
TTCCTGTCACACCACACTCTTTTCCTTCTTCCACTTCTTTCCGTTTTCAGCCGCTTCCAACCAAACCGAT
ATGAAAGCCGAGCAACAACAATCGATTCCACCCGGCTCGGCGACCTTCCCGTCGCAGGTGAGACTCAGAA
AACTAGAGAAACCGCTCAACTAACTCTTGATATCCGATTTCATTCTTTTCTCTTTTCTTTTTGTTGAACT
TTTCCATATTTCCAGATGCCACGGCCACCACCAAGCACCGAACAAGGAATCACAACGGAATCGGAGCTTG
CGAAGAAAGCTCAAATCACTCCGAACGACGTTTTAGCACTTCCGGGAATCACTCAAGGTATCTTGCTCCC
TTTGGATTTCAGTTTAAAACATAAATTTAGGATTCTTATGCTCCCCATCTGCGAACATCTATAACATCGA
GTTCACCAAGTTCCAAATCCGTGATCTGGACACTGAGCAAGTGCTTTTCGAGATCGCCAAACCGGAGAAC
GATCAGGAGAATGATGAGTCGCCACAGGAGTCGGCAAGATACGTGCGTTATAGATTTGCTCCAAACTTTT
TGAAACTCAAAACGGTCGGAGCAACTGTGGAATTCAAAGTAGGAGACATCCCAATCCATCATTTCCGAAT
GATCGAACGTCACTTCTTCAAAGATCGCCTTCTGAAGTGTTTTGACTTTGAATTCGGATTCTGTATTCCG
AATTCACGAAACAACTGTGAACATATCTATGAGTTCCCTCAACTCTCTCAACAACTCAGTGAGTCATTAT
TCTAAAAAGTACAATTCAAAAGACTAATCTCTTTTTCAGTGGACGACATGATCAACAATCCAAACGAGAC
TCGTTCTGACAGCTTCTATTTCGTCGATAACAAACTCGTCATGCACAACAAAGCCGACTACTCATATGAT
GCATAAATATTTAATACAAAAATGTTCTGGATAATTATTCTGTCGAATAGAAAAAAAACTCCAAATGTGA
TTAAATTCCAATAATTCCTGTCTAGTTTGTTCCTTCCCCTTCCCCTTCTCATGTTCAATGCATTCCTAAG
CTTTTCAGTTCCCCCCTTGTTTCTATATTTTTTCGCTGTCCTGTCACACTCGCTAAAAACACTAATCACA
CGGAAATCTGTTTTCAATAAAAACTCCAACTTTAACTCATTTTCAATTTCAACTGAAAGATTTTTTCATT
AGAGAATGTCTAGGCATGCTCTAGAGGGCCCAAAAGG
[88 nt withheld, positions 8228-8315]
A
[49 nt withheld, positions 8317-8365]
CCTTTGACGTTGGAGTCCACGTTCTTT
[37 nt withheld, positions 8393-8429]
ACCCTATCTCGGTCTATTCTTTTGATTTATAAGGGATTTTGCCGATTTCGGCCTATTGGTTAAAAAATGA
GCTGATTTAACAAAAATTTAACGCGAATTTTAACAAAATATTAACGCTTACAATTTAGGTGGCACTTTTC
GGGGAAATGTGCGCGGAACCCCTATTTGTTTATTTTTCTAAATACATTCAAATATGTATCCGCTCATGAG
ACAATAACCCTGATAAATGCTTCAATAATATTGAAAAAGGAAGAGTATGAGTATTCAACATTTCCGTGTC
GCCCTTATTCCCTTTTTTGCGGCATTTTGCCTTCCTGTTTTTGCTCACCCAGAAACGCTGGTGAAAGTAA
AAGATGCTGAAGATCAGTTGGGTGCACGAGTGGGTTACATCGAACTGGATCTCAACAGCGGTAAGATCCT
TGAGAGTTTTCGCCCCGAAGAACGTTTTCCAATGATGAGCACTTTTAAAGTTCTGCTATGTGGCGCGGTA
TTATCCCGTATTGACGCCGGGCAAGAGCAACTCGGTCGCCGCATACACTATTCTCAGAATGACTTGGTTG
AGTACTCACCAGTCACAGAAAAGCATCTTACGGATGGCATGACAGTAAGAGAATTATGCAGTGCTGCCAT
AACCATGAGTGATAACACTGCGGCCAACTTACTTCTGACAACGATCGGAGGACCGAAGGAGCTAACCGCT
TTTTTGCACAACATGGGGGATCATGTAACTCGCCTTGATCGTTGGGAACCGGAGCTGAATGAAGCCATAC
CAAACGACGAGCGTGACACCACGATGCCTGTAGCAATGGCAACAACGTTGCGCAAACTATTAACTGGCGA
ACTACTTACTCTAGCTTCCCGGCAACAATTAATAGACTGGATGGAGGCGGATAAAGTTGCAGGACCACTT
CTGCGCTCGGCCCTTCCGGCTGGCTGGTTTATTGCTGATAAATCTGGAGCCGGTGAGCGTGGGTCTCGCG
GTATCATTGCAGCACTGGGGCCAGATGGTAAGCCCTCCCGTATCGTAGTTATCTACACGACGGGGAGTCA
GGCAACTATGGATGAACGAAATAGACAGATCGCTGAGATAGGTGCCTCACTGATTAAGCATTGGTAACTG
TCAGACCAAGTTTACTCATATATACTTTAGATTGATTTAAAACTTCATTTTTAATTTAAAAGGATCTAGG
TGAAGATCCTTTTTGATAATCTCATGACCAAAATCCCTTAACGTGAGTTTTCGTTCCACTGAGCGTCAGA
CCCCGTAGAAAAGATCAAAGGATCTTCTTGAGATCCTTTTTTTCTGCGCGTAATCTGCTGCTTGCAAACA
AAAAAACCACCGCTACCAGCGGTGGTTTGTTTGCCGGATCAAGAGCTACCAACTCTTTTTCCGAAGGTAA
CTGGCTTCAGCAGAGCGCAGATACCAAATACTGTCCTTCTAGTGTAGCCGTAGTTAGGCCACCACTTCAA
GAACTCTGTAGCACCGCCTACATACCTCGCTCTGCTAATCCTGTTACCAGTGGCTGCTGCCAGTGGCGAT
AAGTCGTGTCTTACCGGGTTGGACTCAAGACGATAGTTACCGGATAAGGCGCAGCGGTCGGGCTGAACGG
GGGGTTCGTGCACACAGCCCAGCTTGGAGCGAACGACCTACACCGAACTGAGATACCTACAGCGTGAGCT
ATGAGAAAGCGCCACGCTTCCCGAAGGGAGAAAGGCGGACAGGTATCCGGTAAGCGGCAGGGTCGGAACA
GGAGAGCGCACGAGGGAGCTTCCAGGGGGAAACGCCTGGTATCTTTATAGTCCTGTCGGGTTTCGCCACC
TCTGACTTGAGCGTCGATTTTTGTGATGCTCGTCAGGGGGGCGGAGCCTATGGAAAAACGCCAGCAACGC
GGCCTTTTTACGGTTCCTGGCCTTTTGCTGGCCTTTTGCTCACATGTTCTTTCCTGCGTTATCCCCTGAT
TCTGTGGATAACCGTATTACCGCCTTTGAGTGAGCTGATACCGCTCGCCGCAGCCGAACGACCGAGCGCA
GCGAGTCAGTGAGCGAGGAAGC
