>Addgene plasmid #19637 | pGC276 | addgene partial sequence | sequence record 25462 | 19637 with pBluescriptKS
CGTAAAATGATATAAATATCAATATATTAAATTAGATTTTGCACAAAAAACAGACTACATAATACTGTAA
AACACAACATATCCAGTCACTATGGTCGACCTGCAGACTGGCTGTGTATAAGGGAGCCTGACATTTATAT
TCCCCAGAACATCAGGTTAATGGCGTTTTTGATGTCATTTTCGCGGTGGCTGAGATCAGCCACTTCTTCC
CCGATAACGGAGACCGGCACACTGGCCATATCGGTGGTCATCATGCGCCAGCTTTCATCCCCGATATGCA
CCACCGGGTAAAGTTCACGGGAGACTTTATCTGACAGCAGACGTGCACTGGCCAGGGGGATCACCATCCG
TCGCCCGGGCGTGTCAATAATATCACTCTGTACATCCACAAACAGACGATAAAGGATCTCTCTTTTATAG
GTGTAAACCTTAAACTGCATTTCACCAGCCCCTGTTCTCGTCAGCAAAAGAGCCGTTCATTTCAATAAAC
CGGGCGACCT
